>Addgene plasmid | pICH87633 | analyzer sequence | sequence record 75028
AATGTGAGACCACGAAGTGGCTCTTCAGTGGACGAAAGGGCCTCGTGATACGCCTATTTTTATAGGTTAA
TGTCATGATAATAATGGTTTCTTAGACGTCAGGTGGCACTTTTCGGGGAAATGTGCGCGGAACCCCTATT
TGTTTATTTTTCTAAATACATTCAAATATGTATCCGCTCATGAGACAATAACCCTGATAAATGCTTCAAT
AATATTGAAAAAGGAAGAGTATGCGCTCACGCAACTGGTCCAGAACCTTGACCGAACGCAGCGGTGGTAA
CGGCGCAGTGGCGGTTTTCATGGCTTGTTATGACTGTTTTTTTGGGGTACAGTCTATGCCTCGGGCATCC
AAGCAGCAAGCGCGTTACGCCGTGGGTCGATGTTTGATGTTATGGAGCAGCAACGATGTTACGCAGCAGG
GCAGTCGCCCTAAAACAAAGTTAAACATCATGAGGGAAGCGGTGATCGCCGAAGTATCGACTCAACTATC
AGAGGTAGTTGGCGTCATCGAGCGCCATCTCGAACCGACGTTGCTGGCCGTACATTTGTACGGCTCCGCA
GTGGATGGCGGCCTGAAGCCACACAGCGATATTGATTTGCTGGTTACGGTGACCGTAAGGCTTGATGAAA
CAACGCGGCGAGCTTTGATCAACGACCTTTTGGAAACTTCGGCTTCCCCTGGAGAGAGCGAGATTCTCCG
CGCTGTAGAAGTCACCATTGTTGTGCACGACGACATCATTCCGTGGCGTTATCCAGCTAAGCGCGAACTG
CAATTTGGAGAATGGCAGCGCAATGACATTCTTGCAGGTATCTTCGAGCCAGCCACGATCGACATTGATC
TGGCTATCTTGCTGACAAAAGCAAGAGAACATAGCGTTGCCTTGGTAGGTCCAGCGGCGGAGGAACTCTT
TGATCCGGTTCCTGAACAGGATCTATTTGAGGCGCTAAATGAAACCTTAACGCTATGGAACTCGCCGCCC
GACTGGGCTGGCGATGAGCGAAATGTAGTGCTTACGTTGTCCCGCATTTGGTACAGCGCAGTAACCGGCA
AAATCGCGCCGAAGGATGTCGCTGCCGACTGGGCAATGGAGCGCCTGCCGGCCCAGTATCAGCCCGTCAT
ACTTGAAGCTAGACAGGCTTATCTTGGACAAGAAGAAGATCGCTTGGCCTCGCGCGCAGATCAGTTGGAA
GAATTTGTCCATTACGTAAAAGGCGAGATCACCAAGGTAGTCGGCAAATAACTGTCAGACCAAGTTTACT
CATATATACTTTAGATTGATTTAAAACTTCATTTTTAATTTAAAAGGATCTAGGTGAAGATCCTTTTTGA
TAATCTCATGACCAAAATCCCTTAACGTGAGTTTTCGTTCCACTGAGCGTCAGACCCCGTAGAAAAGATC
AAAGGATCTTCTTGAGATCCTTTTTTTCTGCGCGTAATCTGCTGCTTGCAAACAAAAAAACCACCGCTAC
CAGCGGTGGTTTGTTTGCCGGATCAAGAGCTACCAACTCTTTTTCCGAAGGTAACTGGCTTCAGCAGAGC
GCAGATACCAAATACTGTCCTTCTAGTGTAGCCGTAGTTAGGCCACCACTTCAAGAACTCTGTAGCACCG
CCTACATACCTCGCTCTGCTAATCCTGTTACCAGTGGCTGCTGCCAGTGGCGATAAGTCGTGTCTTACCG
GGTTGGACTCAAGACGATAGTTACCGGATAAGGCGCAGCGGTCGGGCTGAACGGGGGGTTCGTGCACACA
GCCCAGCTTGGAGCGAACGACCTACACCGAACTGAGATACCTACAGCGTGAGCTATGAGAAAGCGCCACG
CTTCCCGAAGGGAGAAAGGCGGACAGGTATCCGGTAAGCGGCAGGGTCGGAACAGGAGAGCGCACGAGGG
AGCTTCCAGGGGGAAACGCCTGGTATCTTTATAGTCCTGTCGGGTTTCGCCACCTCTGACTTGAGCGTCG
ATTTTTGTGATGCTCGTCAGGGGGGCGGAGCCTATGGAAAAACGCCAGCAACGCGGCCTTTTTACGGTTC
CTGGCCTTTTGCTGGCCTTTTGCTCACATGTTCTTTCCTGCGTTATCCCCTGATTCTGTGGATAACCGTA
TTACCGCCTTTGAGTGAGCTGATACCGCTCGCCGCAGCCGAACGACCGAGCGCAGCGAGTCAGTGAGCGA
GGAAGCGGAAGAGCGCCCAATACGCAAACCGCCTCTCCCCGCGCGTTGGCCGATTCATTAATCACTCTGT
GGTCTCAGGAGAGCGGAGAATTAAGGGAGTCACGTTATGACCCCCGCCGATGACGCGGGACAAGCCGTTT
TACGTTTGGAACTGACAGAACCGCAACGTTGAAGGAGCCACTCAGCCGCGGGTTTCTGGAGTTTAATGAG
CTAAGCACATACGTCAGAAACCATTATTGCGCGTTCAAAAGTCGCCTAAGGTCACTATCAGCTAGCAAAT
ATTTCTTGTCAAAAATGCTCCACTGACGTTCCATAAATTCCCCTCGGTATCCAATTAGAGTCTCATATTC
ACTCTCATACTGTATTTTTACAACAATTACCAACAACAACAAACAACAAACAACATTACAATTACTATTT
ACAATTAC
Features (pLannotate 1.2.2; 8 found; start..end, strand, type, name):
    126..230     +  promoter       AmpR promoter: bla
    221..301     -  CDS            int (fragment): INT2_ECOLX - Protein inferred from homology: Swiss-Prot protein existence level 3. Putative integrase believed to be involved in the insertion of antibiotic resistance genes into plasmids and transposons. From Escherichia coli.
    387..443     +  CDS            GmR (fragment): gentamycin acetyltransferase; aacC1; confers resistance to gentamycin
    450..1238    +  CDS            aadA: S3AD_ECOLX - Experimental evidence at protein level: Swiss-Prot protein existence level 1. Mediates bacterial resistance to the antibiotics streptomycin and spectinomycin. From Escherichia coli.
   1412..2000    +  rep_origin     ori: high-copy-number ColE1/pMB1/pBR322/pUC origin of replication
   2183..2232    +  CDS            lacI (fragment): lac repressor; lacI; The lac repressor binds to the lac operator to inhibit transcription in E. coli. This inhibition can be relieved by adding lactose or isopropyl-β-D-thiogalactopyranoside (IPTG).
   2328..2507    +  promoter       NOS promoter: nopaline synthase promoter
   2543..2598    +  misc_feature   TMV Ω: translational enhancer from the tobacco mosaic virus 5'-leader sequence (Gallie et al., 1988)
